Addgene plasmid #139283: pAAV-EF1a-DIO-hChR2(H134R)-P2A-EYFP
Purpose: Express hChR2(H134R)-P2A-EYFP in a Cre-dependent manner
Depositing lab: Mingshan Xue. Depositing organization: Baylor College of Medicine. Publication: Stxbp1/Munc18-1 haploinsufficiency impairs inhibition and mediates key neurological features of STXBP1 encephalopathy. Chen W, Cai ZL, Chao ES, Chen H, Longley CM, Hao S, Chao HT, Kim JH, Messier JE, Zoghbi HY, Tang J, Swann JW, Xue M. Elife. 2020 Feb 19;9. pii: 48705. doi: 10.7554/eLife.48705. PubMed 32073399.
Backbone
  Vector backbone: pAAV-EF1a-DIO
  Vector type: AAV
Growth in bacteria
  Bacterial resistance: Ampicillin, 100 μg/mL
  Growth temperature: 37°C
  Growth strain: NEB Stable
  Copy number: Unknown
Gene/Insert
  Gene/Insert name: hChR2(H134R)-P2A-EYFP
  Cloning method: Unknown
  Sequencing primers: 5′ N/A; 3′ N/A
Resource information
  A portion of this plasmid was derived from a plasmid made by: Karl Deisseroth
Terms and licenses: Academic/Nonprofit Terms; Industry Terms: Not Available to Industry
How to cite: pAAV-EF1a-DIO-hChR2(H134R)-P2A-EYFP was a gift from Mingshan Xue (Addgene plasmid # 139283 ; http://n2t.net/addgene:139283 ; RRID:Addgene_139283)
