[The description below was written by a language model from this plasmid's Addgene catalogue record and pLannotate feature annotations shown in this document.]
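Description:
pAAV-EF1a-DIO-hChR2(H134R)-P2A-EYFP is a 7.3 kb adeno-associated virus transfer plasmid built on the pAAV-EF1a-DIO backbone for Cre-dependent expression of an optogenetic actuator together with a separate fluorescent marker. It is propagated in E. coli through a high-copy ColE1/pUC-type origin with ampicillin selection (AmpR under its own bla promoter), and it also carries an f1 phage origin. The expression cassette is flanked by AAV2 inverted terminal repeats, which allow the intervening DNA to be packaged into recombinant AAV particles. The annotation detects the downstream ITR in full but only short fragments of the upstream one, which may reflect the difficulty of sequencing and annotating these repeats. The recorded use of a recombination-deficient growth strain is consistent with the instability of ITRs.

Between the ITRs, the strong constitutive human EF-1α promoter sits upstream of a double-floxed inverted open reading frame (DIO). The coding sequence, ChR2(H134R) followed by P2A and EYFP, lies in antisense orientation relative to the promoter and is bracketed by pairs of mutually incompatible lox2272 and loxP sites arranged in opposing orientations. Without Cre, no functional transcript is made. Cre recombinase inverts the cassette and then excises one site of each pair, locking it in the sense orientation. The P2A peptide causes ribosomal skipping, so the blue light-gated cation channel and EYFP are produced as separate polypeptides rather than as a fusion. A WPRE and the human growth hormone polyadenylation signal follow the cassette to enhance transcript stability and processing. The construct suits light-driven activation and fluorescent labelling of genetically defined, Cre-expressing cells; the associated work concerns neuronal inhibition in a mouse disease model.
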