Features (pLannotate 1.2.2; 25 found; start..end, strand, type, name):
     12..39      +  repeat_region  AAV2 ITR (fragment): inverted terminal repeat of adeno-associated virus serotype 2 inverted
     68..95      +  repeat_region  AAV2 ITR (fragment): inverted terminal repeat of adeno-associated virus serotype 2 inverted
    158..224     +  CDS            small t antigen (fragment): SV40 (simian virus 40) small t antigen
    231..1409    +  promoter       EF-1α promoter: strong constitutive promoter for human elongation factor EF-1α
   1416..1433    +  misc_feature   MCS (fragment): pUC18/19 multiple cloning site
   1440..1473    +  protein_bind   lox2272: Cre-mediated recombination occurs in the 8-bp core sequence (GGATACTT). lox2272 sites are compatible with each other, but incompatible with loxP or loxN sites (Lee and Saito, 1988). Cre recombinase
   1474..1523    -  intron         β-globin intron (fragment): internally truncated intron from human β-globin
   1524..1557    +  protein_bind   loxP: Cre-mediated recombination occurs in the 8-bp core sequence (GCATACAT). Cre recombinase
   1566..2282    -  CDS            EYFP: enhanced YFP mammalian codon-optimized
   2284..2339    -  CDS            P2A (fragment): 2A peptide from porcine teschovirus-1 polyprotein Eukaryotic ribosomes fail to insert a peptide bond between the Gly and Pro residues, yielding separate polypeptides.
   2361..3287    -  CDS            ChR2(H134R): H134R mutant of an N-terminal fragment of channelrhodopsin-2 from the alga Chlamydomonas reinhardtii (Nagel et al., 2005) blue light-activated cation channel
   3298..3331    -  protein_bind   lox2272: Cre-mediated recombination occurs in the 8-bp core sequence (GGATACTT). lox2272 sites are compatible with each other, but incompatible with loxP or loxN sites (Lee and Saito, 1988). Cre recombinase
   3332..3381    -  intron         β-globin intron (fragment): internally truncated intron from human β-globin
   3382..3415    -  protein_bind   loxP: Cre-mediated recombination occurs in the 8-bp core sequence (GCATACAT). Cre recombinase
   3416..3440    +  misc_feature   MCS (fragment): pBluescript multiple cloning site
   3440..4028    +  misc_feature   WPRE: woodchuck hepatitis virus posttranscriptional regulatory element
   4060..4536    +  polyA_signal   hGH poly(A) signal: human growth hormone polyadenylation signal
   4576..4716    +  repeat_region  AAV2 ITR: inverted terminal repeat of adeno-associated virus serotype 2 inverted
   4721..4772    -  misc_feature   bom (fragment): basis of mobility region from pBR322
   4791..5246    +  rep_origin     f1 ori (sequence partly withheld): f1 bacteriophage origin of replication; arrow indicates direction of (+) strand synthesis
   5247..5296    -  misc_feature   bom (fragment): basis of mobility region from pBR322
   5398..5433    -  CDS            rop (fragment): Rop protein, which maintains plasmids at low copy number; rop
   5528..5632    +  promoter       AmpR promoter: bla
   5633..6493    +  CDS            AmpR: β-lactamase; bla; confers resistance to ampicillin, carbenicillin, and related antibiotics
   6664..7252    +  rep_origin     ori: high-copy-number ColE1/pMB1/pBR322/pUC origin of replication
>Addgene plasmid #139283 | pAAV-EF1a-DIO-hChR2(H134R)-P2A-EYFP | addgene full sequence | sequence record 275771 | Addgene NGS Result
CCTGCAGGCAGCTGCGCGCTCGCTCGCTCACTGAGGCCGCCCGGGCGTCGGGCGACCTTTGGTCGCCCGG
CCTCAGTGAGCGAGCGAGCGCGCAGAGAGGGAGTGGCCAACTCCATCACTAGGGGTTCCTGCGGCCGCAC
GCGTAAGCTTTGCAAAGATGGATAAAGTTTTAAACAGAGAGGAATCTTTGCAGCTAATGGACCTTCTAGG
TCTTGAAAGGAGTGGGAATTGGCTCCGGTGCCCGTCAGTGGGCAGAGCGCACATCGCCCACAGTCCCCGA
GAAGTTGGGGGGAGGGGTCGGCAATTGAACCGGTGCCTAGAGAAGGTGGCGCGGGGTAAACTGGGAAAGT
GATGTCGTGTACTGGCTCCGCCTTTTTCCCGAGGGTGGGGGAGAACCGTATATAAGTGCAGTAGTCGCCG
TGAACGTTCTTTTTCGCAACGGGTTTGCCGCCAGAACACAGGTAAGTGCCGTGTGTGGTTCCCGCGGGCC
TGGCCTCTTTACGGGTTATGGCCCTTGCGTGCCTTGAATTACTTCCACCTGGCTGCAGTACGTGATTCTT
GATCCCGAGCTTCGGGTTGGAAGTGGGTGGGAGAGTTCGAGGCCTTGCGCTTAAGGAGCCCCTTCGCCTC
GTGCTTGAGTTGAGGCCTGGCCTGGGCGCTGGGGCCGCCGCGTGCGAATCTGGTGGCACCTTCGCGCCTG
TCTCGCTGCTTTCGATAAGTCTCTAGCCATTTAAAATTTTTGATGACCTGCTGCGACGCTTTTTTTCTGG
CAAGATAGTCTTGTAAATGCGGGCCAAGATCTGCACACTGGTATTTCGGTTTTTGGGGCCGCGGGCGGCG
ACGGGGCCCGTGCGTCCCAGCGCACATGTTCGGCGAGGCGGGGCCTGCGAGCGCGGCCACCGAGAATCGG
ACGGGGGTAGTCTCAAGCTGGCCGGCCTGCTCTGGTGCCTGGCCTCGCGCCGCCGTGTATCGCCCCGCCC
TGGGCGGCAAGGCTGGCCCGGTCGGCACCAGTTGCGTGAGCGGAAAGATGGCCGCTTCCCGGCCCTGCTG
CAGGGAGCTCAAAATGGAGGACGCGGCGCTCGGGAGAGCGGGCGGGTGAGTCACCCACACAAAGGAAAAG
GGCCTTTCCGTCCTCAGCCGTCGCTTCATGTGACTCCACGGAGTACCGGGCGCCGTCCAGGCACCTCGAT
TAGTTCTCGAGCTTTTGGAGTACGTCGTCTTTAGGTTGGGGGGAGGGGTTTTATGCGATGGAGTTTCCCC
ACACTGAGTGGGTGGAGACTGAAGTTAGGCCAGCTTGGCACTTGATGTAATTCTCCTTGGAATTTGCCCT
TTTTGAGTTTGGATCTTGGTTCATTCTCAAGCCTCAGACAGTGGTTCAAAGTTTTTTTCTTCCATTTCAG
GTGTCGTGAGGTACCGGATCCTCTAGAGTCGACTCCGGAATAACTTCGTATAGGATACTTTATACGAAGT
TATGCAGAATGGTAGCTGGATTGTAGCTGCTATTAGCAATATGAAACCTCTTAATAACTTCGTATAGCAT
ACATTATACGAAGTTATGGCGCGCCTTACTTGTACAGCTCGTCCATGCCGAGAGTGATCCCGGCGGCGGT
CACGAACTCCAGCAGGACCATGTGATCGCGCTTCTCGTTGGGGTCTTTGCTCAGGGCGGACTGGTAGCTC
AGGTAGTGGTTGTCGGGCAGCAGCACGGGGCCGTCGCCGATGGGGGTGTTCTGCTGGTAGTGGTCGGCGA
GCTGCACGCTGCCGTCCTCGATGTTGTGGCGGATCTTGAAGTTCACCTTGATGCCGTTCTTCTGCTTGTC
GGCCATGATATAGACGTTGTGGCTGTTGTAGTTGTACTCCAGCTTGTGCCCCAGGATGTTGCCGTCCTCC
TTGAAGTCGATGCCCTTCAGCTCGATGCGGTTCACCAGGGTGTCGCCCTCGAACTTCACCTCGGCGCGGG
TCTTGTAGTTGCCGTCGTCCTTGAAGAAGATGGTGCGCTCCTGGACGTAGCCTTCGGGCATGGCGGACTT
GAAGAAGTCGTGCTGCTTCATGTGGTCGGGGTAGCGGGCGAAGCACTGCAGGCCGTAGCCGAAGGTGGTC
ACGAGGGTGGGCCAGGGCACGGGCAGCTTGCCGGTGGTGCAGATGAACTTCAGGGTCAGCTTGCCGTAGG
TGGCATCGCCCTCGCCCTCGCCGGACACGCTGAACTTGTGGCCGTTTACGTCGCCGTCCAGCTCGACCAG
GATGGGCACCACCCCGGTGAACAGCTCCTCGCCCTTGCTCACGGGACCGGGGTTTTCTTCCACGTCTCCT
GCTTGCTTTAACAGAGAGAAGTTCGTGGCTCCGGAGCCGGGCGCGCCTGGCACGGCTCCGGCCTCGGCTT
CGTCTTCGACGAGAGTCTCGACCTCGATCTCCGTTCCGCCGATGTTCAGTTTGGTGGTTTTGCGGATATC
TCCGTGAATCAATATGTGCTCGTGGATCAGGACGCGCAGGTAGTGTCCCAACAACCCCCAACAATTTTTA
CTCATCAGATCAATAATCGTGTGACCTACGGTGGAGCCATAGACGCTCAGGACGCCAAAACCTTCGGGCC
CCAAAATGAAGAGAATTGGGAACATACCCCAGCTCACGAAAAACAGCCATGCCATGCCGGTCACGACCTG
GCGGCACCGACCCTTTGGCACAGTATGATAACCCTCGATATATGCTTTGGCGGCGTGAAAAAATGTGTTC
GCGCCATAGCACAATCCAAGACAAAAGAAGATGACTTTAACATAGCCGGTTGCCATGGCGCTGGTAGCCC
CCCACACGATAGTCCCGATGTCTGAGACAAGGAGTCCCATGGTTCTCCTGCTGTAGTCGTTGCTCAGGCC
GGTGAGGTTGCTCAGGCGGATAAGGATGACAGGACAAGTGAGCAGCCACTCTGCATAGCGCAGCCACTGC
ACCCGGTGTCCTGTGGCAAGGTAGAGCATAGAGGGATTCTTAAACTCAAAAAAGAACTCGAGAATCACCT
TAACCATTTCAATGGCGCACACATAGATCTCCTCCCAGCCGCATGTAGATTTCCAGGTTTGGTAGGCATA
GAACATCAGCAGCAAAATGCTGAATCCTGCTGCAAGCCACTGCAGGACATTTGACGCGGTCTGAGCGCCG
TTCGTGCCGCGAGATTCAATCCATCCGGCACAGTAACATTGATCCTCAGGGACCAGGACGGACCCGTTCA
CCACCACAGGATTAGTAACGAACAAAAGTTCGCGTCCGACGGCAGACAAAGCGCCGCCATAGTCCATGGT
GGCTAGCATAACTTCGTATAAAGTATCCTATACGAAGTTATTTGCCTTAACCCAGAAATTATCACTGTTA
TTCTTTAGAATGGTGCAAAGAATAACTTCGTATAATGTATGCTATACGAAGTTATGAATTCGATATCAAG
CTTATCGATAATCAACCTCTGGATTACAAAATTTGTGAAAGATTGACTGGTATTCTTAACTATGTTGCTC
CTTTTACGCTATGTGGATACGCTGCTTTAATGCCTTTGTATCATGCTATTGCTTCCCGTATGGCTTTCAT
TTTCTCCTCCTTGTATAAATCCTGGTTGCTGTCTCTTTATGAGGAGTTGTGGCCCGTTGTCAGGCAACGT
GGCGTGGTGTGCACTGTGTTTGCTGACGCAACCCCCACTGGTTGGGGCATTGCCACCACCTGTCAGCTCC
TTTCCGGGACTTTCGCTTTCCCCCTCCCTATTGCCACGGCGGAACTCATCGCCGCCTGCCTTGCCCGCTG
CTGGACAGGGGCTCGGCTGTTGGGCACTGACAATTCCGTGGTGTTGTCGGGGAAATCATCGTCCTTTCCT
TGGCTGCTCGCCTATGTTGCCACCTGGATTCTGCGCGGGACGTCCTTCTGCTACGTCCCTTCGGCCCTCA
ATCCAGCGGACCTTCCTTCCCGCGGCCTGCTGCCGGCTCTGCGGCCTCTTCCGCGTCTTCGCCTTCGCCC
TCAGACGAGTCGGATCTCCCTTTGGGCCGCCTCCCCGCATCGATACCGAGCGCTGCTCGAGAGATCTACG
GGTGGCATCCCTGTGACCCCTCCCCAGTGCCTCTCCTGGCCCTGGAAGTTGCCACTCCAGTGCCCACCAG
CCTTGTCCTAATAAAATTAAGTTGCATCATTTTGTCTGACTAGGTGTCCTTCTATAATATTATGGGGTGG
AGGGGGGTGGTATGGAGCAAGGGGCAAGTTGGGAAGACAACCTGTAGGGCCTGCGGGGTCTATTGGGAAC
CAAGCTGGAGTGCAGTGGCACAATCTTGGCTCACTGCAATCTCCGCCTCCTGGGTTCAAGCGATTCTCCT
GCCTCAGCCTCCCGAGTTGTTGGGATTCCAGGCATGCATGACCAGGCTCAGCTAATTTTTGTTTTTTTGG
TAGAGACGGGGTTTCACCATATTGGCCAGGCTGGTCTCCAACTCCTAATCTCAGGTGATCTACCCACCTT
GGCCTCCCAAATTGCTGGGATTACAGGCGTGAACCACTGCTCCCTTCCCTGTCCTTCTGATTTTGTAGGT
AACCACGTGCGGACCGAGCGGCCGCAGGAACCCCTAGTGATGGAGTTGGCCACTCCCTCTCTGCGCGCTC
GCTCGCTCACTGAGGCCGGGCGACCAAAGGTCGCCCGACGCCCGGGCTTTGCCCGGGCGGCCTCAGTGAG
CGAGCGAGCGCGCAGCTGCCTGCAGGGGCGCCTGATGCGGTATTTTCTCCTTACGCATCTGTGCGGTATT
TCACACCGCATA
[95 nt withheld, positions 4773-4867]
T
[46 nt withheld, positions 4869-4914]
C
[141 nt withheld, positions 4916-5056]
CCTTTGACGTTGGAGTCCACGTTCTTT
[37 nt withheld, positions 5084-5120]
ACTCTATCTCGGGCTATTCTTTTGATTTATAAGGGATTTTGCCGATTTCGGTCTATTGGTTAAAAAATGA
GCTGATTTAACAAAAATTTAACGCGAATTTTAACAAAATATTAACGTTTACAATTTTATGGTGCACTCTC
AGTACAATCTGCTCTGATGCCGCATAGTTAAGCCAGCCCCGACACCCGCCAACACCCGCTGACGCGCCCT
GACGGGCTTGTCTGCTCCCGGCATCCGCTTACAGACAAGCTGTGACCGTCTCCGGGAGCTGCATGTGTCA
GAGGTTTTCACCGTCATCACCGAAACGCGCGAGACGAAAGGGCCTCGTGATACGCCTATTTTTATAGGTT
AATGTCATGATAATAATGGTTTCTTAGACGTCAGGTGGCACTTTTCGGGGAAATGTGCGCGGAACCCCTA
TTTGTTTATTTTTCTAAATACATTCAAATATGTATCCGCTCATGAGACAATAACCCTGATAAATGCTTCA
ATAATATTGAAAAAGGAAGAGTATGAGTATTCAACATTTCCGTGTCGCCCTTATTCCCTTTTTTGCGGCA
TTTTGCCTTCCTGTTTTTGCTCACCCAGAAACGCTGGTGAAAGTAAAAGATGCTGAAGATCAGTTGGGTG
CACGAGTGGGTTACATCGAACTGGATCTCAACAGCGGTAAGATCCTTGAGAGTTTTCGCCCCGAAGAACG
TTTTCCAATGATGAGCACTTTTAAAGTTCTGCTATGTGGCGCGGTATTATCCCGTATTGACGCCGGGCAA
GAGCAACTCGGTCGCCGCATACACTATTCTCAGAATGACTTGGTTGAGTACTCACCAGTCACAGAAAAGC
ATCTTACGGATGGCATGACAGTAAGAGAATTATGCAGTGCTGCCATAACCATGAGTGATAACACTGCGGC
CAACTTACTTCTGACAACGATCGGAGGACCGAAGGAGCTAACCGCTTTTTTGCACAACATGGGGGATCAT
GTAACTCGCCTTGATCGTTGGGAACCGGAGCTGAATGAAGCCATACCAAACGACGAGCGTGACACCACGA
TGCCTGTAGCAATGGCAACAACGTTGCGCAAACTATTAACTGGCGAACTACTTACTCTAGCTTCCCGGCA
ACAATTAATAGACTGGATGGAGGCGGATAAAGTTGCAGGACCACTTCTGCGCTCGGCCCTTCCGGCTGGC
TGGTTTATTGCTGATAAATCTGGAGCCGGTGAGCGTGGGTCTCGCGGTATCATTGCAGCACTGGGGCCAG
ATGGTAAGCCCTCCCGTATCGTAGTTATCTACACGACGGGGAGTCAGGCAACTATGGATGAACGAAATAG
ACAGATCGCTGAGATAGGTGCCTCACTGATTAAGCATTGGTAACTGTCAGACCAAGTTTACTCATATATA
CTTTAGATTGATTTAAAACTTCATTTTTAATTTAAAAGGATCTAGGTGAAGATCCTTTTTGATAATCTCA
TGACCAAAATCCCTTAACGTGAGTTTTCGTTCCACTGAGCGTCAGACCCCGTAGAAAAGATCAAAGGATC
TTCTTGAGATCCTTTTTTTCTGCGCGTAATCTGCTGCTTGCAAACAAAAAAACCACCGCTACCAGCGGTG
GTTTGTTTGCCGGATCAAGAGCTACCAACTCTTTTTCCGAAGGTAACTGGCTTCAGCAGAGCGCAGATAC
CAAATACTGTTCTTCTAGTGTAGCCGTAGTTAGGCCACCACTTCAAGAACTCTGTAGCACCGCCTACATA
CCTCGCTCTGCTAATCCTGTTACCAGTGGCTGCTGCCAGTGGCGATAAGTCGTGTCTTACCGGGTTGGAC
TCAAGACGATAGTTACCGGATAAGGCGCAGCGGTCGGGCTGAACGGGGGGTTCGTGCACACAGCCCAGCT
TGGAGCGAACGACCTACACCGAACTGAGATACCTACAGCGTGAGCTATGAGAAAGCGCCACGCTTCCCGA
AGGGAGAAAGGCGGACAGGTATCCGGTAAGCGGCAGGGTCGGAACAGGAGAGCGCACGAGGGAGCTTCCA
GGGGGAAACGCCTGGTATCTTTATAGTCCTGTCGGGTTTCGCCACCTCTGACTTGAGCGTCGATTTTTGT
GATGCTCGTCAGGGGGGCGGAGCCTATGGAAAAACGCCAGCAACGCGGCCTTTTTACGGTTCCTGGCCTT
TTGCTGGCCTTTTGCTCACATGT
